>Addgene plasmid #27313 | Integrin alpha5-AHCys | addgene partial sequence | sequence record 33196 | 27313 with BGH-rev
GAGGTGATGATGACCGGTACGCGTAGAATCGAGACCGAGGAGAGGGTTAGGGATAGGCTTACCTTCGAAG
GGCCCTCTAGACTCGAGCGGCCGCTGAGTTCCATGTTCGAGATAGGGAAACTGAGGGCCAGGGAGAGGCA
GTGACTCGCCCGAGGGCACACGGCAGAATGCAGGCAGAGGCAGAGTGGCCCTGGGCATCCTGAGTCCAGT
TCTGGGCACTCTGCACCTCACAGGCCTGGACTCATTGAGCTAGCTCCTTCTCTAGTGCTTGTAATTCCCA
TTCCAGCTGTGCATTTTCCTTCTCAAGTGCCTGGAGCTCTTTTTCGCACTGAGCATAGCTGCCTTCTGCC
TTGGTCCATTGCACAGCTGTGGCCACCTGACGCTCTTTTTGGGGCAGCTGCCGAGGCAGGATTCGGTAGG
GCATCTTCAGGGCTTTGTACACAGCCTCACACTGCAGGCTAAATGGCTGGTGCTCCCGCTGCAAGAAAGT
CTTGGCCCAGACTCGGAAATGCAACTGCAGACTTTGGCTCTCTTGTTGGTGCAGGGGCCCGAGCTCACAG
CGCAGCCTGAAACACTCAGCCTCCGGGCATTTCAGGATCTGAGGTCCCGAGGAAGCAGAGCTGCGGCTTG
GAGCTTCCCGTTTTTGCTGGTGGTGCAGGGAACCCTCGGGATCCAACTCCAGGCCCTTTGGGTTAATGGG
GTGATTGGTGGTGCAGTTGAGTCCCGTAACTCTGGTCACATATAGGAGCTGCTGACCTTCCAGAGCCTGG
GGACAGCTGAGTTCCAGCACACCCTGGCTAATGGAGCTGGGGCCTGT
