>Addgene plasmid #27313 | Integrin alpha5-AHCys | addgene partial sequence | sequence record 33197 | 27313 with EF1a-Fwd
ATTAGCTTGGTACTAATACGACTCACTATAGGGAGACCCAAGCTGGCTAGGTAAGCTTGGTACCACGCAT
GCTGCATCTCAATTAGTCAGCAACCATAGTCCCGCCCCTAACTCCGCCCATCCCGCCCCTAACTCCGCCC
AGTTCCGCCCATTCTCCGCCCCATGGCTGACTAATTTTTTTTATTTATGCAGAGGCCGAGGCCGCCTCGG
CCTCTGAGCTATTCCAGAAGTAGTGAGGAGGCTTTTTTGGAGGCCTAGGCTTTTGCAAAAAGCTCCTCGA
TCGAGGGGCTCGCATCTCTCCTTCACGCGCCCGCCGCCCTACCTGAGGCCGCCATCCACGCCGGTTGAGT
CGCGTTCTGCCGCCTCCCGCCTGTGGTGCCTCCTGAACTGCGTCCGCCGTCTAGGTAAGTTTAAAGCTCA
GGTCGAGACCGGGCCTTTGTCCGGCGCTCCCTTGGAGCCTACCTAGACTCAGCCGGCTCTCCACGCTTTG
CCTGACCCTGCTTGCTCAACTCTACGTCTTTGTTTCGTTTTCTGTTCTGCGCCGTTACAGATCCAAGCTC
CTCGACGAAGAGCGGGCGCTATGGGGAGCCGGACGCCAGAGTCCCCTCTCCACGCCGTGCAGCTGCGCTG
GGGCCCCCGGCGCCGACCCCCGCTGCTGCCGCTGCTGTTGCTGCTGCTGCCGCCGCCACCCAGGGTCGGG
GGCTTCAACTTAGACGCGGAGGCCCCAGCAGTACTCTCGGGGCCCCCGGGCTCCTTCTTCGGATTCTCAG
TGGAGTTTTACCGGCCGGGAACAGACGGGGTCAGTGTGCTGGTGGGAGCACCCAAAGGCTAATACCAGCC
AGCCAGGAGTGCTGCAG
