[The description below was written by a language model from this plasmid's Addgene catalogue record.]
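Description:
Integrin alpha5-AHCys is a mammalian expression plasmid built on the commercial pEF1/V5-HisA backbone (about 6.2 kb without insert). It carries a roughly 3.7 kb human ITGA5 insert cloned between KpnI and NotI sites. The plasmid is maintained at high copy in E. coli under ampicillin selection, and its neomycin resistance marker allows G418 selection of stably transfected mammalian cells. No feature table accompanies the record. However, the backbone name and the listed sequencing primers (an EF1a forward primer and a BGH reverse primer) indicate that the insert sits downstream of the EF-1α promoter and upstream of a BGH polyadenylation region. This arrangement gives strong constitutive expression in many mammalian cell types. The record does not say whether the backbone's V5 and His tags are read in frame with the insert.

The insert encodes a truncated integrin alpha5 subunit, residues 1–954 by the depositor's numbering, fused at its C-terminus to a module called "AHCys". The record does not define this module. The depositor comments mention C-terminal tags of about 40 amino acids. They also note a small mismatch between the truncation position found by sequence alignment and the stated one, which may reflect the tags or a signal peptide that the depositor's numbering leaves out. The associated publication concerns C-terminal opening as a mimic of inside-out activation of integrin alpha5beta1. This suggests the construct is used to produce a truncated alpha5 chain with an engineered C-terminal element, presumably expressed together with a matching beta1 partner, for structural and functional studies of integrin activation. The record itself does not describe the partner construct or the exact experimental design.
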