Addgene plasmid #27313: Integrin alpha5-AHCys
Depositing lab: Timothy Springer. Depositing organization: Boston Children's Hospital. Publication: C-terminal opening mimics 'inside-out' activation of integrin alpha5beta1. Takagi J, Erickson HP, Springer TA. Nat Struct Biol. 2001 May . 8(5):412-6. 10.1038/87569 PubMed 11323715.
Backbone
  Vector backbone: pEF1/V5-HisA
  Backbone manufacturer: Invitrogen
  Backbone size w/o insert (bp): 6200
  Vector type: Mammalian Expression
  Selectable markers: Neomycin (select with G418)
Growth in bacteria
  Bacterial resistance: Ampicillin, 100 μg/mL
  Growth temperature: 37°C
  Growth strain: DH5alpha
  Copy number: High Copy
Gene/Insert
  Gene/Insert name: integrin alpha 5
  Species: H. sapiens (human)
  Insert size (bp): 3700
  Mutation: integrin alpha5 (1-954) + AHCys
  Entrez Gene: ITGA5 (a.k.a. CD49e, FNRA, VLA-5, VLA5A)
  Cloning method: Restriction Enzyme; 5′ cloning site KpnI (unknown if destroyed); 3′ cloning site NotI (unknown if destroyed)
  Sequencing primers: 5′ EF1a-Fwd; 3′ BGH-rev
Terms and licenses: Academic/Nonprofit Terms; Industry Terms: Not Available to Industry
Depositor comments: There is a minor discrepancy between BLAST truncation position and depositor's truncation position. The discrepancies could be the secretion peptide that the depositing lab does not include in their numbering, or the C-terminal tags (that's about 40 aa.)
How to cite: Integrin alpha5-AHCys was a gift from Timothy Springer (Addgene plasmid # 27313 ; http://n2t.net/addgene:27313 ; RRID:Addgene_27313)
